Addgene plasmid #152963: pGBW-m4133559
Purpose: Mammalian expression plasmid for SARS-CoV-2 2'-O-ribose methyltransferase
Depositing lab: Ginkgo Bioworks & Benjie Chen. Depositing organization: Ginkgo Bioworks.
Backbone
  Vector backbone: pTwist_CMV_Puro_6
  Backbone size w/o insert (bp): 6080
  Vector type: Mammalian Expression
  Selectable markers: Puromycin
Growth in bacteria
  Bacterial resistance: Ampicillin, 100 μg/mL
  Growth temperature: 37°C
  Growth strain: DH5alpha
  Copy number: High Copy
Gene/Insert
  Gene/Insert name: SARS-CoV-2 2'-O-ribose methyltransferase
  Species: Severe acute respiratory syndrome coronavirus 2
  Insert size (bp): 893
  Mutation: wt
  Entrez Gene: ORF1ab (a.k.a. GU280_gp01)
  Promoter: CMV
  Tag / fusion protein: Cleavable TEV;HA (C terminal on backbone)
  Cloning method: Unknown
Resource information
  A portion of this plasmid was derived from a plasmid made by: GinkgoBioworks
Depositor comments: NCBI reference sequence: YP_009725311.1
How to cite: pGBW-m4133559 was a gift from Ginkgo Bioworks & Benjie Chen (Addgene plasmid # 152963 ; http://n2t.net/addgene:152963 ; RRID:Addgene_152963)
