[The description below was written by a language model from this plasmid's Addgene catalogue record and pLannotate feature annotations shown in this document.]
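Description:
pGBW-m4133559 is a mammalian expression plasmid built on the pTwist_CMV_Puro_6 backbone (about 6.1 kb; roughly 7.0 kb with insert) for producing the SARS-CoV-2 2'-O-ribose methyltransferase, the mature nsp16 product processed from the ORF1ab replicase polyprotein. The wild-type coding sequence of about 0.9 kb is driven by the human cytomegalovirus immediate-early enhancer and promoter. According to the catalogue entry, it is fused at its C terminus to a backbone-encoded HA epitope tag preceded by a TEV protease cleavage site, so the tag can be used for detection or immunoprecipitation and then removed. The automated annotation does not call the tag. It labels the open reading frame, which spans the sequence origin, only by homology to the replicase polyprotein of avian infectious bronchitis virus. That label is a distant database match rather than a different insert. Transcripts terminate at an SV40 polyadenylation signal downstream of the insert.

A separate cassette places the puromycin N-acetyltransferase gene under the human ubiquitin C promoter with a synthetic poly(A) signal, allowing puromycin selection of transfected or stably expressing mammalian cells. The expression unit is flanked by short β-globin insulator elements together with T7 and rrnG terminators and an additional synthetic poly(A) signal, an arrangement that typically limits transcriptional read-through between the modules. In E. coli the plasmid is maintained at high copy through a ColE1/pUC-type origin and selected with ampicillin via the β-lactamase gene. It appears to be intended for expressing tagged nsp16 in mammalian cells, although the record states no purpose beyond mammalian expression.
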