Features (pLannotate 1.2.2; 19 found; start..end, strand, type, name):
   1002..1123    -  polyA_signal   SV40 poly(A) signal: SV40 polyadenylation signal
   1146..1215    -  CDS            large T antigen (fragment): large T antigen from SV40 (simian virus 40)
   1238..1284    +  terminator     T7 terminator: transcription terminator for bacteriophage T7 RNA polymerase
   1314..1450    +  terminator     rrnG terminator: transcription terminator from the E. coli ribosomal RNA rrnG operon (Albrechtsen et al., 1991)
   1495..1566    +  misc_feature   3' β-globin insulator: insulator downstream of the human β-globin locus (Farrell et al., 2002)
   1792..2380    -  rep_origin     ori: high-copy-number ColE1/pMB1/pBR322/pUC origin of replication
   2552..2616    -  CDS            bla(M) (fragment): β-lactamase lacking the signal sequence; bla(M); allows cytosolic expression of β-lactamase
   2880..4089    +  promoter       UbC promoter: human ubiquitin C promoter
   4093..4690    +  CDS            PuroR (fragment): puromycin N-acetyltransferase; pac from Streptomyces; confers resistance to puromycin
   4719..4767    +  polyA_signal   poly(A) signal: synthetic polyadenylation signal
   5033..5893    +  CDS            AmpR: β-lactamase; bla; confers resistance to ampicillin, carbenicillin, and related antibiotics
   5906..6042    +  terminator     rrnG terminator: transcription terminator from the E. coli ribosomal RNA rrnG operon (Albrechtsen et al., 1991)
   6187..6258    +  misc_feature   5' β-globin insulator: insulator upstream of the human β-globin locus (Farrell et al., 2002)
   6263..6309    -  terminator     T7 terminator: transcription terminator for bacteriophage T7 RNA polymerase
   6327..6375    -  polyA_signal   poly(A) signal: synthetic polyadenylation signal
   6456..6759    +  enhancer       CMV enhancer: human cytomegalovirus immediate early enhancer
   6832..6849    -  promoter       CMV promoter (fragment): human cytomegalovirus (CMV) immediate early promoter
   6912..6963    +  promoter       CMVd2 promoter: truncated human cytomegalovirus (CMV) immediate early promoter that yields moderately reduced expression relative to the full-length promoter
   6990..895     +  CDS            rep (fragment) (across the origin): R1AB_IBVK - Protein inferred from homology: Swiss-Prot protein existence level 3. NendoU is a Mn(2+)-dependent, uridylate-specific enzyme, which leaves 2'-3'-cyclic phosphates 5' to the cleaved bond. From Avian infectious bronchitis virus (strain KB8523) (IBV).
>Addgene plasmid #152963 | pGBW-m4133559 | depositor full sequence | sequence record 295975 | Full Sequence
CACCATGTCCTCACAAGCGTGGCAGCCAGGCGTAGCAATGCCTAATTTATACAAGATGCAGCGGATGCTC
CTTGAAAAATGCGACCTACAGAACTATGGAGATAGTGCTACATTGCCCAAGGGGATAATGATGAATGTGG
CCAAATATACCCAACTGTGTCAGTACCTGAACACTCTCACGCTGGCCGTTCCGTACAACATGAGGGTGAT
TCATTTTGGTGCCGGCAGCGACAAGGGAGTCGCTCCCGGGACCGCTGTGCTGCGACAGTGGCTTCCTACA
GGCACTCTGCTAGTGGATTCTGATTTGAATGACTTCGTCAGCGACGCAGACTCGACCCTCATCGGAGATT
GTGCGACTGTTCACACAGCCAACAAATGGGACCTGATCATTTCCGATATGTATGATCCAAAGACCAAAAA
TGTCACGAAGGAGAACGACTCAAAGGAGGGTTTCTTTACGTACATCTGCGGGTTCATCCAACAGAAACTT
GCACTGGGCGGAAGTGTGGCAATTAAAATAACAGAACACTCTTGGAACGCCGACCTATACAAGCTTATGG
GTCATTTTGCTTGGTGGACCGCCTTTGTTACTAATGTAAACGCTTCAAGCTCCGAGGCCTTCCTGATAGG
TTGTAATTATTTAGGCAAGCCTAGAGAGCAGATTGATGGGTATGTGATGCACGCAAATTACATCTTCTGG
CGCAACACAAATCCAATTCAGCTCAGTTCTTATTCACTGTTTGATATGAGCAAATTCCCCCTTAAACTGA
GAGGCACTGCCGTCATGTCCTTGAAGGAAGGACAAATCAACGATATGATCTTGTCTCTCCTTAGCAAGGG
GCGTTTGATTATTAGGGAGAACAATCGGGTGGTGATCTCATCGGACGTTCTGGTCAACAATGAAAACCTT
TACTTTCAGTCGTACCCCTATGACGTACCAGATTATGCGTAAGCTAGCTTGACTGACTGAGATACAGCGT
ACCTTCAGCTCACAGACATGATAAGATACATTGATGAGTTTGGACAAACCACAACTAGAATGCAGTGAAA
AAAATGCTTTATTTGTGAAATTTGTGATGCTATTGCTTTATTTGTAACCATTATAAGCTGCAATAAACAA
GTTAACAACAACAATTGCATTCATTTTATGTTTCAGGTTCAGGGGGAGGTGTGGGAGGTTTTTTAAAGCA
AGTAAAACCTCTACAAATGTGGTATTGGCCCATCTCTATCGGTATCGTAGCATAACCCCTTGGGGCCTCT
AAACGGGTCTTGAGGGGTTTTTTGTGCCCCTCGGGCCGGATTGCTATCTACCGGCATTGGCGCAGAAAAA
AATGCCTGATGCGACGCTGCGCGTCTTATACTCCCACATATGCCAGATTCAGCAACGGATACGGCTTCCC
CAACTTGCCCACTTCCATACGTGTCCTCCTTACCAGAAATTTATCCTTAAGGTCGTCAGCTATCCTGCAG
GCGATCTCTCGATTTCGATCAAGACATTCCTTTAATGGTCTTTTCTGGACACCACTAGGGGTCAGAAGTA
GTTCATCAAACTTTCTTCCCTCCCTAATCTCATTGGTTACCTTGGGCTATCGAAACTTAATTAACCAGTC
AAGTCAGCTACTTGGCGAGATCGACTTGTCTGGGTTTCGACTACGCTCAGAATTGCGTCAGTCAAGTTCG
ATCTGGTCCTTGCTATTGCACCCGTTCTCCGATTACGAGTTTCATTTAAATCATGTGAGCAAAAGGCCAG
CAAAAGGCCAGGAACCGTAAAAAGGCCGCGTTGCTGGCGTTTTTCCATAGGCTCCGCCCCCCTGACGAGC
ATCACAAAAATCGACGCTCAAGTCAGAGGTGGCGAAACCCGACAGGACTATAAAGATACCAGGCGTTTCC
CCCTGGAAGCTCCCTCGTGCGCTCTCCTGTTCCGACCCTGCCGCTTACCGGATACCTGTCCGCCTTTCTC
CCTTCGGGAAGCGTGGCGCTTTCTCATAGCTCACGCTGTAGGTATCTCAGTTCGGTGTAGGTCGTTCGCT
CCAAGCTGGGCTGTGTGCACGAACCCCCCGTTCAGCCCGACCGCTGCGCCTTATCCGGTAACTATCGTCT
TGAGTCCAACCCGGTAAGACACGACTTATCGCCACTGGCAGCAGCCACTGGTAACAGGATTAGCAGAGCG
AGGTATGTAGGCGGTGCTACAGAGTTCTTGAAGTGGTGGCCTAACTACGGCTACACTAGAAGAACAGTAT
TTGGTATCTGCGCTCTGCTGAAGCCAGTTACCTTCGGAAAAAGAGTTGGTAGCTCTTGATCCGGCAAACA
AACCACCGCTGGTAGCGGTGGTTTTTTTGTTTGCAAGCAGCAGATTACGCGCAGAAAAAAAGGATCTCAA
GAAGATCCTTTGATCTTTTCTACGGGGTCTGACGCTCAGTGGAACGAAAACTCACGTTAAGGGATTTTGG
TCATGAGATTATCAAAAAGGATCTTCACCTAGATCCTTTTAAATTAAAAATGAAGTTTTAAATCAATCTA
AAGTATATATGAGTAAACTTGGTCTGACAGTTACCAATGCTTAATCAGTGAGGCACCTATCTCAGCGATC
TGTCTATTTCGTTCATCCATAGTTGCATTTAAATTTCCGAACTCTCCAAGGCCCTCGTCGGAAAATCTTC
AAACCTTTCGTCCGATCCATCTTGCAGGCTACCTCTCGAACGAACTATCGCAAGTCTCTTGGCCGGCCTT
GCGCCTTGGCTATTGCTTGGCAGCGCCTATCGCCAGGTATTACTCCAATCCCGAATATCCGAGATCGGGA
TCACCCGAGAGAAGTTCAACCTACATCCTCAATCCCGATCTATCCGAGATCCGAGGAATATCGAAATCGG
GGCGCGCCTGGCCTCCGCGCCGGGTTTTGGCGCCTCCCGCGGGCGCCCCCCTCGTCACGGCGAGCGCTGC
CACGTCAGACGAAGGGCGCAGGAGCGTCCTGATCCTTCCGCCCGGACGCTCAGGACAGCGGCCCGCTGCT
CATAAGACTCGGCCTTAGAACCCCAGTATCAGCAGAAGGACATTTTAGGACGGGACTTGGGTGACTCTAG
GGCACTGGTTTTCTTTCCAGAGAGCGGAACAGGCGAGGAAAAGTAGTCCCTTCTCGGCGATTCTGCGGAG
GGATCTCCGTGGGGCGGTGAACGCCGATGATTATATAAGGACGCGCCGGGTGTGGCACAGCTAGTTCCGT
CGCAGCCGGGATTTGGGTCGCGGTTCTTGTTTGTGGATCGCTGTGATCGTCACTTGGTGAGTAGCGGGCT
GCTGGGCTGGCCGGGGCTTTCGTGGCCGCCGGGCCGCTCGGTGGGACGGAAGCGTGTGGAGAGACCGCCA
AGGGCTGTAGTCTGGGTCCGCGAGCAAGGTTGCCCTGAACTGGGGGTTGGGGGGAGCGCAGCAAAATGGC
GGCTGTTCCCGAGTCTTGAATGGAAGACGCTTGTGAGGCGGGCTGTGAGGTCGTTGAAACAAGGTGGGGG
GCATGGTGGGCGGCAAGAACCCAAGGTCTTGAGCCCTTCGCTAATGCGGGAAAGCTCTTATTCGGGTGAG
ATGGGCTGGGCACCATCTGGGGACCCTGACGTGAAGTTTGTCACTGACTGGAGAACTCGGTTTGTCGTCT
GTTGCGGGGGCGGCAGTTATGGCGGTGCCGTTGGGCAGTGCACCCGTACCTTTGGGAGCGCGCGCCCTCG
TCGTGTCGTGACGTCACCCGTTCTGTTGGCTTATAATGCAGGGTGGGGCCACCTGCCGGTAGGTGTGCGG
TAGGCTTTTCTCCGTCGCAGGACGCAGGGTTCGGGCCTAGGGTAGGCTCTCCTGAATCGACAGGCGCCGG
ACCTCTGGTGAGGGGAGGGATAAGTGAGGCGTCAGTTTCTTTGGTCGGTTTTATGTACCTATCTTCTTAA
GTAGCTGAAGCTCCGGTTTTGAACTATGCGCTCGGGGTTGGCGAGTGTGTTTTGTGAAGTTTTTTAGGCA
CCTTTTGAAATGTAATCATTTGGGTCAATATGTAATTTTCAGTGTTAGACTTGTAAATTGTCCGCTAAAT
TCTGGCCGTTTTTGGCTTTTTTGTTAGACAACATGACCGAGTACAAGCCCACGGTGCGCCTCGCCACCCG
CGACGACGTCCCCAGGGCCGTACGCACCCTCGCCGCCGCGTTCGCCGACTACCCCGCCACGCGCCACACC
GTCGATCCGGACCGCCACATCGAGCGGGTCACCGAGCTGCAAGAACTCTTCCTCACGCGCGTCGGGCTCG
ACATCGGCAAGGTGTGGGTCGCGGACGACGGCGCCGCGGTGGCGGTCTGGACCACGCCGGAGAGCGTCGA
AGCGGGGGCGGTGTTCGCCGAGATCGGCCCGCGCATGGCCGAGTTGAGCGGTTCCCGGCTGGCCGCGCAG
CAACAGATGGAGGGCCTCCTGGCGCCGCACCGGCCCAAGGAGCCCGCGTGGTTCCTGGCCACCGTCGGCG
TCTCGCCCGACCACCAGGGCAAGGGTCTGGGCAGCGCCGTCGTGCTCCCCGGAGTGGAGGCCGCCGAGCG
CGCCGGGGTGCCCGCCTTCCTGGAGACCTCCGCGCCCCGCAACCTCCCCTTCTACGAGCGGCTCGGCTTC
ACCGTCACCGCCGACGTCGAGGTGCCCGAAGGACCGCGCACCTGGTGCATGACCCGCAAGCCCGGTGCCT
AGGCTAGTATGTAAGCCTAGTCTTAGATAATAAAATCGCTATCCATCGAAGATGGATGTGTGTTGGTTTT
TTGTGTGTGTAACGCTAGGCGCGCCTGGTGTACCGAGAACGATCCTCTCAGTGCGAGTCTCGACGATCCA
TATCGTTGCTTGGCAGTCAGCCAGTCGGAATCCAGCTTGGGACCCAGGAAGTCCAATCGTCAGATATTGT
ACTCAAGCCTGGTCACGGCAGCGTACCGATCTGTTTAAACCTAGATATTGATAGTCTGATCGGTCAACGT
ATAATCGAGTCCTAGCTTTTGCAAACATCTATCAAGAGACAGGATCAGCAGGAGGCTTTCGCATGAGTAT
TCAACATTTCCGTGTCGCCCTTATTCCCTTTTTTGCGGCATTTTGCCTTCCTGTTTTTGCTCACCCAGAA
ACGCTGGTGAAAGTAAAAGATGCTGAAGATCAGTTGGGTGCGCGAGTGGGTTACATCGAACTGGATCTCA
ACAGCGGTAAGATCCTTGAGAGTTTTCGCCCCGAAGAACGCTTTCCAATGATGAGCACTTTTAAAGTTCT
GCTATGTGGCGCGGTATTATCCCGTATTGACGCCGGGCAAGAGCAACTCGGTCGCCGCATACACTATTCT
CAGAATGACTTGGTTGAGTATTCACCAGTCACAGAAAAGCATCTTACGGATGGCATGACAGTAAGAGAAT
TATGCAGTGCTGCCATAACCATGAGTGATAACACTGCGGCCAACTTACTTCTGACAACGATTGGAGGACC
GAAGGAGCTAACCGCTTTTTTGCACAACATGGGGGATCATGTAACTCGCCTTGATCGTTGGGAACCGGAG
CTGAATGAAGCCATACCAAACGACGAGCGTGACACCACGATGCCTGTAGCAATGGCAACAACCTTGCGTA
AACTATTAACTGGCGAACTACTTACTCTAGCTTCCCGGCAACAGTTGATAGACTGGATGGAGGCGGATAA
AGTTGCAGGACCACTTCTGCGCTCGGCCCTTCCGGCTGGCTGGTTTATTGCTGATAAATCTGGAGCCGGT
GAGCGTGGGTCTCGCGGTATCATTGCAGCACTGGGGCCAGATGGTAAGCCCTCCCGTATCGTAGTTATCT
ACACGACGGGGAGTCAGGCAACTATGGATGAACGAAATAGACAGATCGCTGAGATAGGTGCCTCACTGAT
TAAGCATTGGTAACCGATTCTAGGTGCATTGGCGCAGAAAAAAATGCCTGATGCGACGCTGCGCGTCTTA
TACTCCCACATATGCCAGATTCAGCAACGGATACGGCTTCCCCAACTTGCCCACTTCCATACGTGTCCTC
CTTACCAGAAATTTATCCTTAAGATCGTTTAAACTCGACTCTGGCTCTATCGAATCTCCGTCGTTTCGAG
CTTACGCGAACAGCCGTGGCGCTCATTTGCTCGTCGGGCATCGAATCTCGTCAGCTATCGTCAGCTTACC
TTTTTGGCAGCGATCGCGGCTCCCGACATCTTGGACCATTAGCTCCACAGGTATCTTCTTCCCTCTAGTG
GTCATAACAGCAGCTTCAGCTACCTCTCAATTCAAAAAACCCCTCAAGACCCGTTTAGAGGCCCCAAGGG
GTTATGCTATCAATCGTTGCGTTACACACACAAAAAACCAACACACATCCATCTTCGATGGATAGCGATT
TTATTATCTAACTGCTGATCGAGTGTAGCCAGATCTAGTAATCAATTACGGGGTCATTAGTTCATAGCCC
ATATATGGAGTTCCGCGTTACATAACTTACGGTAAATGGCCCGCCTGGCTGACCGCCCAACGACCCCCGC
CCATTGACGTCAATAATGACGTATGTTCCCATAGTAACGCCAATAGGGACTTTCCATTGACGTCAATGGG
TGGAGTATTTACGGTAAACTGCCCACTTGGCAGTACATCAAGTGTATCATATGCCAAGTACGCCCCCTAT
TGACGTCAATGACGGTAAATGGCCCGCCTGGCATTATGCCCAGTACATGACCTTATGGGACTTTCCTACT
TGGCAGTACATCTACGTATTAGTCATCGCTATTACCATGCTGATGCGGTTTTGGCAGTACATCAATGGGC
GTGGATAGCGGTTTGACTCACGGGGATTTCCAAGTCTCCACCCCATTGACGTCAATGGGAGTTTGTTTTG
GCACCAAAATCAACGGGACTTTCCAAAATGTCGTAACAACTCCGCCCCATTGACGCAAATGGGCGGTAGG
CGTGTACGGTGGGAGGTCTATATAAGCAGAGCTGGTTTAGTGAACCGTCAGATCAGATCTTTGTCGATCC
TACCATCCACTCGACACACCCGCCAGCGGCCGC
